>Addgene plasmid #227444 | pk335-CARGO-6mer-26kb-USP | addgene full sequence | sequence record 452222 | Addgene NGS Result
TTGAGATCCTTTTTTTCTGCGCGTAATCTGCTGCTTGCAAACAAAAAAACCACCGCTACCAGCGGTGGTT
TGTTTGCCGGATCAAGAGCTACCAACTCTTTTTCCGAAGGTAACTGGCTTCAGCAGAGCGCAGATACCAA
ATACTGTTCTTCTAGTGTAGCCGTAGTTAGGCCACCACTTCAAGAACTCTGTAGCACCGCCTACATACCT
CGCTCTGCTAATCCTGTTACCAGTGGCTGCTGCCAGTGGCGATAAGTCGTGTCTTACCGGGTTGGACTCA
AGACGATAGTTACCGGATAAGGCGCAGCGGTCGGGCTGAACGGGGGGTTCGTGCACACAGCCCAGCTTGG
AGCGAACGACCTACACCGAACTGAGATACCTACAGCGTGAGCTATGAGAAAGCGCCACGCTTCCCGAAGG
GAGAAAGGCGGACAGGTATCCGGTAAGCGGCAGGGTCGGAACAGGAGAGCGCACGAGGGAGCTTCCAGGG
GGAAACGCCTGGTATCTTTATAGTCCTGTCGGGTTTCGCCACCTCTGACTTGAGCGTCGATTTTTGTGAT
GCTCGTCAGGGGGGCGGAGCCTATGGAAAAACGCCAGCAACGCGGCCTTTTTACGGTTCCTGGCCTTTTG
CTGGCCTTTTGCTCACATGTGTTTAAGAGCTATGCTGGAAACAGCATAGCAAGTTTAAATAAGGCTAGTC
CGTTATCAACTTGAAAAAGTGGCACCGAGTCGGTGCTTTTTTTCTCGAGTACTAGGATCCATTAGGCTTT
CCCATGATTCCTTCATATTTGCATATACGATACAAGGCTGTTAGAGAGATAATTGGAATTAATTTGACTG
TAAACACAAAGATATTAGTACAAAATACGTGACGTAGAAAGTAATAATTTCTTGGGTAGTTTGCAGTTTT
AAAATTATGTTTTAAAATGGACTATCATATGCTTACCGTAACTTGAAAGTATTTCGATTTCTTGGCTTTA
TATATCTTGTGGAAAGGACGAAACACCGTCCCAACTCGGTCCCCAACAGTTTAAGAGCTATGCTGGAAAC
AGCATAGCAAGTTTAAATAAGGCTAGTCCGTTATCAACTTGAAAAAGTGGCACCGAGTCGGTGCTTTTTT
TCTCGAGTACTAGGATCCATTAGGCTTTCCCATGATTCCTTCATATTTGCATATACGATACAAGGCTGTT
AGAGAGATAATTGGAATTAATTTGACTGTAAACACAAAGATATTAGTACAAAATACGTGACGTAGAAAGT
AATAATTTCTTGGGTAGTTTGCAGTTTTAAAATTATGTTTTAAAATGGACTATCATATGCTTACCGTAAC
TTGAAAGTATTTCGATTTCTTGGCTTTATATATCTTGTGGAAAGGACGAAACACCGTAGTCCATCCCTGT
TATTATGTTTAAGAGCTATGCTGGAAACAGCATAGCAAGTTTAAATAAGGCTAGTCCGTTATCAACTTGA
AAAAGTGGCACCGAGTCGGTGCTTTTTTTCTCGAGTACTAGGATCCATTAGGCTTTCCCATGATTCCTTC
ATATTTGCATATACGATACAAGGCTGTTAGAGAGATAATTGGAATTAATTTGACTGTAAACACAAAGATA
TTAGTACAAAATACGTGACGTAGAAAGTAATAATTTCTTGGGTAGTTTGCAGTTTTAAAATTATGTTTTA
AAATGGACTATCATATGCTTACCGTAACTTGAAAGTATTTCGATTTCTTGGCTTTATATATCTTGTGGAA
AGGACGAAACACCGTTCTTCTGGGCTTTTCACTAGTTTAAGAGCTATGCTGGAAACAGCATAGCAAGTTT
AAATAAGGCTAGTCCGTTATCAACTTGAAAAAGTGGCACCGAGTCGGTGCTTTTTTTCTCGAGTACTAGG
ATCCATTAGGCTTTCCCATGATTCCTTCATATTTGCATATACGATACAAGGCTGTTAGAGAGATAATTGG
AATTAATTTGACTGTAAACACAAAGATATTAGTACAAAATACGTGACGTAGAAAGTAATAATTTCTTGGG
TAGTTTGCAGTTTTAAAATTATGTTTTAAAATGGACTATCATATGCTTACCGTAACTTGAAAGTATTTCG
ATTTCTTGGCTTTATATATCTTGTGGAAAGGACGAAACACCGGCATCCAGAACCTTTAACATGTTTAAGA
GCTATGCTGGAAACAGCATAGCAAGTTTAAATAAGGCTAGTCCGTTATCAACTTGAAAAAGTGGCACCGA
GTCGGTGCTTTTTTTCTCGAGTACTAGGATCCATTAGGCTTTCCCATGATTCCTTCATATTTGCATATAC
GATACAAGGCTGTTAGAGAGATAATTGGAATTAATTTGACTGTAAACACAAAGATATTAGTACAAAATAC
GTGACGTAGAAAGTAATAATTTCTTGGGTAGTTTGCAGTTTTAAAATTATGTTTTAAAATGGACTATCAT
ATGCTTACCGTAACTTGAAAGTATTTCGATTTCTTGGCTTTATATATCTTGTGGAAAGGACGAAACACCG
TAAAAATTGTGAGCTATAATGTTTAAGAGCTATGCTGGAAACAGCATAGCAAGTTTAAATAAGGCTAGTC
CGTTATCAACTTGAAAAAGTGGCACCGAGTCGGTGCTTTTTTTCTCGAGTACTAGGATCCATTAGGCTTT
CCCATGATTCCTTCATATTTGCATATACGATACAAGGCTGTTAGAGAGATAATTGGAATTAATTTGACTG
TAAACACAAAGATATTAGTACAAAATACGTGACGTAGAAAGTAATAATTTCTTGGGTAGTTTGCAGTTTT
AAAATTATGTTTTAAAATGGACTATCATATGCTTACCGTAACTTGAAAGTATTTCGATTTCTTGGCTTTA
TATATCTTGTGGAAAGGACGAAACACCGGTGCTAGGGTTGGAAAATTTGTTTAAGAGCTATGCTGGAAAC
AGCATAGCAAGTTTAAATAAGGCTAGTCCGTTATCAACTTGAAAAAGTGGCACCGAGTCGGTGCTTTTTT
TCTCGAGTACTAGGATCCATTAGGCTTTCCCATGATTCCTTCATATTTGCATATACGATACAAGGCTGTT
AGAGAGATAATTGGAATTAATTTGACTGTAAACACAAAGATATTAGTACAAAATACGTGACGTAGAAAGT
AATAATTTCTTGGGTAGTTTGCAGTTTTAAAATTATGTTTTAAAATGGACTATCATATGCTTACCGTAAC
TTGAAAGTATTTCGATTTCTTGGCTTTATATATCTTGTGGAAAGGACGAAACACCGTTTTTTTTCTAGAG
GTACCCGTTACATAACTTACGGTAAATGGCCCGCCTGGCTGACCGCCCAACGACCCCCGCCCATTGACGT
CAATAGTAACGCCAATAGGGACTTTCCATTGACGTCAATGGGTGGAGTATTTACGGTAAACTGCCCACTT
GGCAGTACATCAAGTGTATCATATGCCAAGTACGCCCCCTATTGACGTCAATGACGGTAAATGGCCCGCC
TGGCATTGTGCCCAGTACATGACCTTATGGGACTTTCCTACTTGGCAGTACATCTACGTATTAGTCATCG
CTATTACCATGGTCGAGGTGAGCCCCACGTTCTGCTTCACTCTCCCCATCTCCCCCCCCTCCCCACCCCC
AATTTTGTATTTATTTATTTTTTAATTATTTTGTGCAGCGATGGGGGCGGGGGGGGGGGGGGGGGGCGCG
CGCSAGGGGGGGGGGGGGGGGGSGAGGGGSGGGGSGGGGSGAGGSGGAGAGGTGCGGCGGCAGCCAATCA
GAGCGGCGCGCTCCGAAAGTTTCCTTTTATGGCGAGGCGGCGGCGGCGGCGGCCCTATAAAAAGCGAAGC
GCGCGGCGGGCGGGAGTCGCTGCGCGCTGCCTTCGCCCCGTGCCCCGCTCCGCCGCCGCCTCGCGCCGCC
CGCCCCGGCTCTGACTGACCGCGTTACTCCCACAGGTGAGCGGGCGGGACGGCCCTTCTCCTCCGGGCTG
TAATTAGCTGAGCAAGAGGTAAGGGTTTAAGGGATGGTTGGTTGGTGGGGTATTAATGTTTAATTACCTG
GAGCACCTGCCTGAAATCACTTTTTTTCAGGTTGGACCGGTGCCACCATGAGCGAGCTGATTAAGGAGAA
CATGCACATGAAGCTGTACATGGAGGGCACCGTGGACAACCATCACTTCAAGTGCACATCCGAGGGCGAA
GGCAAGCCCTACGAGGGCACCCAGACCATGAGAATCAAGGTGGTCGAGGGCGGCCCTCTCCCCTTCGCCT
TCGACATCCTGGCTACTAGCTTCCTCTACGGCAGCAAGACCTTCATCAACCACACCCAGGGCATCCCCGA
CTTCTTCAAGCAGTCCTTCCCTGAGGGCTTCACATGGGAGAGAGTCACCACATACGATGACGGGGGCGTG
CTGACCGCTACCCAGGACACCAGCCTCCAGGACGGCTGCCTCATCTACAACGTCAAGATCAGAGGGGTGA
ACTTCACATCCAACGGCCCTGTGATGCAGAAGAAAACACTCGGCTGGGAGGCCTTCACCGAGACGCTGTA
CCCCGCTGACGGCGGCCTGGAAGGCAGAAACGACATGGCCCTGAAGCTCGTGGGCGGGAGCCATCTGATC
GCAAACATCAAGACCACATATAGATCCAAGAAACCCGCTAAGAACCTCAAGATGCCTGGCGTCTACTATG
TGGACTACAGACTGGAAAGAATCAAGGAGGCCAACAACGAAACCTACGTCGAGCAGCACGAGGTGGCAGT
GGCCAGATACTGCGACCTCCCTAGCAAACTGGGGCACAAGCTTAATTAAGAATTCCTAGAGCTCGCTGAT
CAGCCTCGACTGTGCCTTCTAGTTGCCAGCCATCTGTTGTTTGCCCCTCCCCCGTGCCTTCCTTGACCCT
GGAAGGTGCCACTCCCACTGTCCTTTCCTAATAAAATGAGGAAATTGCATCGCATTGTCTGAGTAGGTGT
CATTCTATTCTGGGGGGTGGGGTGGGGCAGGACAGCAAGGGGGAGGATTGGGAAGAGAATAGCAGGCATG
CTGGGGAGCTCTCGAAGCCGCGGTGCGGGTGCCAGGGCGTGCCCTTGGGCTCCCCGGGCGCGTACTCCAC
CTCACCCATCGCAGGAACCCCTAGTGATGGAGTTGGCCACTCCCTCTCTGCGCGCTCGCTCGCTCACTGA
GGCCGGGCGACCAAAGGTCGCCCGACGCCCGGGCTTTGCCCGGGCGGCCTCAGTGAGCGAGCGAGCGCGC
AGCTGCCTGCAGGGGCGCCTGATGCGGTATTTTCTCCTTACGCATCTGTGCGGTATTTCACACCGCATA
[95 nt withheld, positions 5320-5414]
T
[46 nt withheld, positions 5416-5461]
C
[141 nt withheld, positions 5463-5603]
CCTTTGACGTTGGAGTCCACGTTCTTT
[37 nt withheld, positions 5631-5667]
ACTCTATCTCGGGCTATTCTTTTGATTTATAAGGGATTTTGCCGATTTCGGTCTATTGGTTAAAAAATGA
GCTGATTTAACAAAAATTTAACGCGAATTTTAACAAAATATTAACGTTTACAATTTTATGGTGCACTCTC
AGTACAATCTGCTCTGATGCCGCATAGTGCTTTTCCCAAGGCAGTCTGGAGCATGCGCTTTAGCAGCCCC
GCTGGGCACTTGGCGCTACACAAGTGGCCTCTGGCCTCGCACACATTCCACATCCACCGGTAGGCGCCAA
CCGGCTCCGTTCTTTGGTGGCCCCTTCGCGCCACCTTCTACTCCTCCCCTAGTCAGGAAGTTCCCCCCCG
CCCCGCAGCTCGCGTCGTGCAGGACGTGACAAATGGAAGTAGCACGTCTCACTAGTCTCGTGCAGATGGA
CAGCACCGCTGAGCAATGGAAGCGGGTAGGCCTTTGGGGCAGCGGCCAATAGCAGCTTTGCTCCTTCGCT
TTCTGGGCTCAGAGGCTGGGAAGGGGTGGGTCCGGGGGCGGGCTCAGGGGCGGGCTCAGGGGCGGGGCGG
GCGCCCGAAGGTCCTCCGGAGGCCCGGCATTCTGCACGCTTCAAAAGCGCACGTCTGCCGCGCTGTTCTC
CTCTTCCTCATCTCCGGGCCTTTCGACCGATCATCAAGCTGCACGTGTTGACAATTAATCATCGGCATAG
TATATCGGCATAGTATAATACGACTCACTATAGGAGGGCCACCATGGGATCGGCCATTGAACAAGATGGA
TTGCACGCAGGTTCTCCGGCCGCTTGGGTGGAGAGGCTATTCGGCTATGACTGGGCACAACAGACAATCG
GCTGCTCTGATGCCGCCGTGTTCCGGCTGTCAGCGCAGGGGCGCCCGGTTCTTTTTGTCAAGACCGACCT
GTCCGGTGCCCTGAATGAACTGCAGGACGAGGCAGCGCGGCTATCGTGGCTGGCCACGACGGGCGTTCCT
TGCGCAGCTGTGCTCGACGTTGTCACTGAAGCGGGAAGGGACTGGCTGCTATTGGGCGAAGTGCCGGGGC
AGGATCTCCTGTCATCTCACCTTGCTCCTGCCGAGAAAGTATCCATCATGGCTGATGCAATGCGGCGGCT
GCATACGCTTGATCCGGCTACCTGCCCATTCGACCACCAAGCGAAACATCGCATCGAGCGAGCACGTACT
CGGATGGAAGCCGGTCTTGTCGATCAGGATGATCTGGACGAAGAGCATCAGGGGCTCGCGCCAGCCGAAC
TGTTCGCCAGGCTCAAGGCGCGCATGCCCGACGGCGAGGATCTCGTCGTGACCCATGGCGATGCCTGCTT
GCCGAATATCATGGTGGAAAATGGCCGCTTTTCTGGATTCATCGACTGTGGCCGGCTGGGTGTGGCGGAC
CGCTATCAGGACATAGCGTTGGCTACCCGTGATATTGCTGAAGAGCTTGGCGGCGAATGGGCTGACCGCT
TCCTCGTGCTTTACGGTATCGCCGCTCCCGATTCGCAGCGCATCGCCTTCTATCGCCTTCTTGACGAGTT
CTTCTGATCGAGAAATTGATGATCTATTAAACAATAAAGACGTCCACATGGAAGTGCAAACTATTAACTG
GCGAACTACTTACTCTAGCTTCCCGGCAACAATTAATAGACTGGATGGAGGCGGATAAAGTTGCAGGACC
ACTTCTGCGCTCGGCCCTTCCGGCTGGCTGGTTTATTGCTGATAAATCTGGAGCCGGTGAGCGTGGAAGC
CGCGGTATCATTGCAGCACTGGGGCCAGATGGTAAGCCCTCCCGTATCGTAGTTATCTACACGACGGGGA
GTCAGGCAACTATGGATGAACGAAATAGACAGATCGCTGAGATAGGTGCCTCACTGATTAAGCATTGGTA
ACTGTCAGACCAAGTTTACTCATATATACTTTAGATTGATTTAAAACTTCATTTTTAATTTAAAAGGATC
TAGGTGAAGATCCTTTTTGATAATCTCATGACCAAAATCCCTTAACGTGAGTTTTCGTTCCACTGAGCGT
CAGACCCCGTAGAAAAGATCAAAGGATCTTC
Features (pLannotate 1.2.2; 30 found; start..end, strand, type, name):
      1..589     +  rep_origin     ori: high-copy-number ColE1/pMB1/pBR322/pUC origin of replication
    669..736     +  misc_RNA       tracrRNA (fragment): trans-activating CRISPR RNA for the Streptococcus pyogenes CRISPR/Cas9 system
    768..999     +  promoter       U6 promoter: RNA polymerase III promoter for human U6 snRNA
   1047..1114    +  misc_RNA       tracrRNA (fragment): trans-activating CRISPR RNA for the Streptococcus pyogenes CRISPR/Cas9 system
   1146..1377    +  promoter       U6 promoter: RNA polymerase III promoter for human U6 snRNA
   1425..1492    +  misc_RNA       tracrRNA (fragment): trans-activating CRISPR RNA for the Streptococcus pyogenes CRISPR/Cas9 system
   1524..1755    +  promoter       U6 promoter: RNA polymerase III promoter for human U6 snRNA
   1803..1870    +  misc_RNA       tracrRNA (fragment): trans-activating CRISPR RNA for the Streptococcus pyogenes CRISPR/Cas9 system
   1902..2133    +  promoter       U6 promoter: RNA polymerase III promoter for human U6 snRNA
   2181..2248    +  misc_RNA       tracrRNA (fragment): trans-activating CRISPR RNA for the Streptococcus pyogenes CRISPR/Cas9 system
   2280..2511    +  promoter       U6 promoter: RNA polymerase III promoter for human U6 snRNA
   2559..2626    +  misc_RNA       tracrRNA (fragment): trans-activating CRISPR RNA for the Streptococcus pyogenes CRISPR/Cas9 system
   2658..2889    +  promoter       U6 promoter: RNA polymerase III promoter for human U6 snRNA
   2937..3004    +  misc_RNA       tracrRNA (fragment): trans-activating CRISPR RNA for the Streptococcus pyogenes CRISPR/Cas9 system
   3036..3267    +  promoter       U6 promoter: RNA polymerase III promoter for human U6 snRNA
   3296..3581    +  enhancer       CMV enhancer: human cytomegalovirus immediate early enhancer; contains an 18-bp deletion relative to the standard CMV enhancer
   3583..3862    +  promoter       chicken β-actin promoter: No description available
   3863..4090    +  intron         hybrid intron: hybrid between chicken β-actin (CBA) and minute virus of mice (MMV) introns (Gray et al., 2011)
   4108..4809    +  CDS            TagBFP: monomeric blue fluorescent protein mammalian codon-optimized
   4840..4951    +  polyA_signal   bGH poly(A) signal: bovine growth hormone polyadenylation signal
   5051..5120    +  protein_bind   attB: attB site for the φC31 integrase (Groth et al., 2000) phage φC31 integrase
   5123..5263    +  repeat_region  AAV2 ITR: inverted terminal repeat of adeno-associated virus serotype 2 inverted
   5268..5319    -  misc_feature   bom (fragment): basis of mobility region from pBR322
   5338..5793    +  rep_origin     f1 ori (sequence partly withheld): f1 bacteriophage origin of replication; arrow indicates direction of (+) strand synthesis
   5794..5835    -  misc_feature   bom (fragment): basis of mobility region from pBR322
   5836..6322    +  promoter       PGK promoter: mouse phosphoglycerate kinase 1 promoter
   6344..6391    +  promoter       EM7 promoter: synthetic bacterial promoter&nbsp
   6411..7214    +  CDS            NeoR/KanR: aminoglycoside phosphotransferase from Tn5; aph(3')-II (or nptII); confers resistance to neomycin, kanamycin, and G418 (Geneticin®)
   7218..7254    +  polyA_signal   PGK poly(A) signal (fragment): mouse phosphoglycerate kinase 1 polyadenylation signal
   7263..7557    +  CDS            bla(M) (fragment): β-lactamase lacking the signal sequence; bla(M); allows cytosolic expression of β-lactamase
