[The description below was written by a language model from this plasmid's Addgene catalogue record and pLannotate feature annotations shown in this document.]
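Description:
pk335-CARGO-6mer-26kb-USP is a 7.7 kb mammalian CRISPR guide-expression plasmid built on the pk335-BFP backbone. It carries a CARGO-type tandem array of six S. pyogenes guide RNAs that tile a site about 26 kb upstream of Prdm8, within the mouse Prdm8-Fgf5 locus. The array is meant to recruit Sp Cas9 or dCas9, which is not encoded on this plasmid and must be supplied separately.

The annotation shows the array as alternating human U6 promoters and tracrRNA-derived scaffold fragments, with short unannotated gaps after each promoter where the spacers would sit. Each guide is therefore transcribed by RNA polymerase III from its own unit. Seven U6 promoters and seven scaffold fragments are annotated. Because the record is circular, the outermost elements probably pair across the surrounding backbone rather than forming an additional guide unit, but the record does not state this.

Downstream of the array, a CMV enhancer/chicken β-actin promoter with a hybrid intron drives codon-optimised TagBFP, terminated by a bGH poly(A) signal. This gives a blue fluorescent marker for identifying or sorting transfected cells. A dual PGK/EM7 promoter drives the Tn5 NeoR/KanR gene, so one cassette provides G418 selection in mammalian cells and kanamycin selection in E. coli. Propagation relies on a high-copy ColE1/pUC origin, and an f1 ori is also present. The recommended recombination-deficient growth strain fits the highly repetitive array.

Other annotated elements are a φC31 attB site, which could support integrase-mediated genomic insertion, a single AAV2 ITR, and bom and β-lactamase fragments. The ITR and these fragments appear to be backbone remnants. The associated study concerns how long-range transcriptional regulation scales with genomic distance.
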