Addgene plasmid #227444: pk335-CARGO-6mer-26kb-USP
Purpose: 6-mer gRNA array targeting Sp dCas9/Cas9 to the Prdm8-Fgf5 locus
Depositing lab: Joanna Wysocka. Depositing organization: Stanford University. Publication: Long-range regulation of transcription scales with genomic distance in a gene-specific manner. Jensen CL, Chen LF, Swigut T, Crocker OJ, Yao D, Bassik MC, Ferrell JE Jr, Boettiger AN, Wysocka J. Mol Cell. 2025 Jan 16;85(2):347-361.e7. doi: 10.1016/j.molcel.2024.10.021. Epub 2024 Dec 2. PubMed 39626660.
Backbone
  Vector backbone: pk335-BFP
  Vector type: CRISPR
  Selectable markers: Neomycin (select with G418) ; TagBFP
Growth in bacteria
  Bacterial resistance: Kanamycin, 50 μg/mL
  Growth temperature: 37°C
  Growth strain: NEB Stable
  Copy number: High Copy
Gene/Insert
  Gene/Insert name: CARGO to 26kb Upstream Prdm8 (alt name: CARGO1)
  gRNA/shRNA sequence: TCCCAACTCGGTCCCCAACA, TAGTCCATCCCTGTTATTAT, TTCTTCTGGGCTTTTCACTA, GCATCCAGAACCTTTAACAT, TAAAAATTGTGAGCTATAAT, GTGCTAGGGTTGGAAAATTT
  Species: M. musculus (mouse), Synthetic
  Cloning method: Other
Terms and licenses: Academic/Nonprofit Terms; Industry Terms: Not Available to Industry
How to cite: pk335-CARGO-6mer-26kb-USP was a gift from Joanna Wysocka (Addgene plasmid # 227444 ; http://n2t.net/addgene:227444 ; RRID:Addgene_227444)
